>Addgene plasmid #170391 | PCT62 | addgene full sequence | sequence record 345856 | Addgene NGS Result
CCGCGCACATTTCCCCGAAAAGTGCCACCTGACGTCGACGGATCGGGAGATCTCCCGATCCCCTATGGTG
CACTCTCAGTACAATCTGCTCTGATGCCGCATAGTTAAGCCAGTATCTGCTCCCTGCTTGTGTGTTGGAG
GTCGCTGAGTAGTGCGCGAGCAAAATTTAAGCTACAACAAGGCAAGGCTTGACCGACAATTGCATGAAGA
ATCTGCTTAGGGTTAGGCGTTTTGCGCTGCTTCGCGATGTACGGGCCAGATATACGCGTTGACATTGATT
ATTGACTAGTTATTAATAGTAATCAATTACGGGGTCATTAGTTCATAGCCCATATATGGAGTTCCGCGTT
ACATAACTTACGGTAAATGGCCCGCCTGGCTGACCGCCCAACGACCCCCGCCCATTGACGTCAATAATGA
CGTATGTTCCCATAGTAACGCCAATAGGGACTTTCCATTGACGTCAATGGGTGGAGTATTTACGGTAAAC
TGCCCACTTGGCAGTACATCAAGTGTATCATATGCCAAGTACGCCCCCTATTGACGTCAATGACGGTAAA
TGGCCCGCCTGGCATTATGCCCAGTACATGACCTTATGGGACTTTCCTACTTGGCAGTACATCTACGTAT
TAGTCATCGCTATTACCATGGTGATGCGGTTTTGGCAGTACATCAATGGGCGTGGATAGCGGTTTGACTC
ACGGGGATTTCCAAGTCTCCACCCCATTGACGTCAATGGGAGTTTGTTTTGGCACCAAAATCAACGGGAC
TTTCCAAAATGTCGTAACAACTCCGCCCCATTGACGCAAATGGGCGGTAGGCGTGTACGGTGGGAGGTCT
ATATAAGCAGCGCGTTTTGCCTGTACTGGGTCTCTCTGGTTAGACCAGATCTGAGCCTGGGAGCTCTCTG
GCTAACTAGGGAACCCACTGCTTAAGCCTCAATAAAGCTTGCCTTGAGTGCTTCAAGTAGTGTGTGCCCG
TCTGTTGTGTGACTCTGGTAACTAGAGATCCCTCAGACCCTTTTAGTCAGTGTGGAAAATCTCTAGCAGT
GGCGCCCGAACAGGGACTTGAAAGCGAAAGGGAAACCAGAGGAGCTCTCTCGACGCAGGACTCGGCTTGC
TGAAGCGCGCACGGCAAGAGGCGAGGGGCGGCGACTGGTGAGTACGCCAAAAATTTTGACTAGCGGAGGC
TAGAAGGAGAGAGATGGGTGCGAGAGCGTCAGTATTAAGCGGGGGAGAATTAGATCGCGATGGGAAAAAA
TTCGGTTAAGGCCAGGGGGAAAGAAAAAATATAAATTAAAACATATAGTATGGGCAAGCAGGGAGCTAGA
ACGATTCGCAGTTAATCCTGGCCTGTTAGAAACATCAGAAGGCTGTAGACAAATACTGGGACAGCTACAA
CCATCCCTTCAGACAGGATCAGAAGAACTTAGATCATTATATAATACAGTAGCAACCCTCTATTGTGTGC
ATCAAAGGATAGAGATAAAAGACACCAAGGAAGCTTTAGACAAGATAGAGGAAGAGCAAAACAAAAGTAA
GACCACCGCACAGCAAGCGGCCGGCCGCTGATCTTCAGACCTGGAGGAGGAGATATGAGGGACAATTGGA
GAAGTGAATTATATAAATATAAAGTAGTAAAAATTGAACCATTAGGAGTAGCACCCACCAAGGCAAAGAG
AAGAGTGGTGCAGAGAGAAAAAAGAGCAGTGGGAATAGGAGCTTTGTTCCTTGGGTTCTTGGGAGCAGCA
GGAAGCACTATGGGCGCAGCGTCAATGACGCTGACGGTACAGGCCAGACAATTATTGTCTGGTATAGTGC
AGCAGCAGAACAATTTGCTGAGGGCTATTGAGGCGCAACAGCATCTGTTGCAACTCACAGTCTGGGGCAT
CAAGCAGCTCCAGGCAAGAATCCTGGCTGTGGAAAGATACCTAAAGGATCAACAGCTCCTGGGGATTTGG
GGTTGCTCTGGAAAACTCATTTGCACCACTGCTGTGCCTTGGAATGCTAGTTGGAGTAATAAATCTCTGG
AACAGATTTGGAATCACACGACCTGGATGGAGTGGGACAGAGAAATTAACAATTACACAAGCTTAATACA
CTCCTTAATTGAAGAATCGCAAAACCAGCAAGAAAAGAATGAACAAGAATTATTGGAATTAGATAAATGG
GCAAGTTTGTGGAATTGGTTTAACATAACAAATTGGCTGTGGTATATAAAATTATTCATAATGATAGTAG
GAGGCTTGGTAGGTTTAAGAATAGTTTTTGCTGTACTTTCTATAGTGAATAGAGTTAGGCAGGGATATTC
ACCATTATCGTTTCAGACCCACCTCCCAACCCCGAGGGGACCCGACAGGCCCGAAGGAATAGAAGAAGAA
GGTGGAGAGAGAGACAGAGACAGATCCATTCGATTAGTGAACGGATCGGCACTGCGTGCGCCAATTCTGC
AGACAAATGGCAGTATTCATCCACAATTTTAAAAGAAAAGGGGGGATTGGGGGGTACAGTGCAGGGGAAA
GAATAGTAGACATAATAGCAACAGACATACAAACTAAAGAATTACAAAAACAAATTACAAAAATTCAAAA
TTTTCGGGTTTATTACAGGGACAGCAGAGATCCAGTTTGGTTAGTACCGGGCCCGCTCTAGACGTGACCG
AGCTTGTCTGCCCGCGCAGTCCACTAGACAGACGCGCAGAGGTCGGGCGGGCCTAGGGCCAATTTCCCAT
GGTTCCCTTCATTTGCATATATGATGTAATAAGGTTATGGAGACTATTAAACTTAGCCCTAATCAAACTA
TATGATGATAATGTGTGTGGTACAAAAGGTCATAACTTATTATATACTTTGAAACTTAAAAAAGGGTTAC
AGTTTAGTCACCATAACTGTAAAATTTTTTCTATTCTTAGCTTTATATAGTTCTTGAGAGGCCATGTTTA
TGGCAGGAGCTATCAATTCGCGGGTTTAAGAGCTAAGCTGGAAACAGCATAGCAAGTTTAAATAAGGCTA
GTCCGTTATCAACTTGAAAAAGTGGCACCGAGTCGGTGCTTTTTTTCCAGTCTGACTATCACGATGGATC
CGACGCGCCATCTCTAGGCCCGCGCCGGCCCCCTCGCACGGACTTGTGGGAGAAGCTCGGCTACTCCCCT
GCCCCGGTTAATTTGCATATAATATTTCCTAGTAACTATAGAGGCTTAATGTGCGATAAAAGACAGATAA
TCTGTTCTTTTTAATACTAGCTACATTTTACATGATAGGCTTGGATTTCTATAACTTCGTATAGCATACA
TTATACGAAGTTATAAACAGCACAAAAGGAAACTCACCCTAACTGTAAAGTAATTGTGTGTTTTGAGACT
ATAAGTATCCCTTGGAGAACCACCTTGTTGGTCCTTTGTATGCCGAAAAAGTTTGAGAGCTAAGCAGAAA
GCTGCATAGCAAGTTCAAATAAGGCTAGTCCGTACACAACTTGAAAAAGTGGCAGCCGAGTCGGCTGCTT
TTTTTGCTCGAATCTACACTCAGCTATGGCGCGCCCCAAGGTCGGGCAGGAAGAGGGCCTATTTCCCATG
ATTCCTTCATATTTGCATATACGATACAAGGCTGTTAGAGAGATAATTGGAATTAATTTGACTGTAAACA
CAAAGATATTAGTACAAAATACGTGACGTAGAAAGTAATAATTTCTTGGGTAGTTTGCAGTTTTAAAATT
ATGTTTTAAAATGGACTATCATATGCTTACCGTAACTTGAAAGTATTTCGATTTCTTGGCTTTATATATC
TTGTGGAAAGCCAGAAACATGGTTGGGTCATAACGATACCTCGTTTCAGAGCTAAGCACAAGAGTGCATA
GCAAGTTGAAATAAGGCTAGTCCGTTTACAACTTGAAAAAGTGGCACCCGAGTCGGGTGCTTTTTTTCTC
GAGTACTAGGATCCATTAGGCGGCCGCGTGGATAACCGTATTACCGCCATGCATGTGCCCGTCAGTGGGC
AGAGCGCACATCGCCCACAGTCCCCGAGAAGTTGGGGGGAGGGGTCGGCAATTGAACCGGTGCCTAGAGA
AGGTGGCGCGGGGTAAACTGGGAAAGTGATGTCGTGTACTGGCTCCGCCTTTTTCCCGAGGGTGGGGGAG
AACCGTATATAAGTGCAGTAGTCGCCGTGAACGTTCTTTTTCGCAACGGGTTTGCCGCCAGAACACAGGT
AAGTGCCGTGTGTGGTTCCCGCGGGCCTGGCCTCTTTACGGGTTATGGCCCTTGCGTGCCTTGAATTACT
TCCACCTGGCTGCAGTACGTGATTCTTGATCCCGAGCTTCGGGTTGGAAGTGGGTGGGAGAGTTCGAGGC
CTTGCGCTTAAGGAGCCCCTTCGCCTCGTGCTTGAGTTGAGGCCTGGCCTGGGCGCTGGGGCCGCCGCGT
GCGAATCTGGTGGCACCTTCGCGCCTGTCTCGCTGCTTTCGATAAGTCTCTAGCCATTTAAAATTTTTGA
TGACCTGCTGCGACGCTTTTTTTCTGGCAAGATAGTCTTGTAAATGCGGGCCAAGATCTGCACACTGGTA
TTTCGGTTTTTGGGGCCGCGGGCGGCGACGGGGCCCGTGCGTCCCAGCGCACATGTTCGGCGAGGCGGGG
CCTGCGAGCGCGGCCACCGAGAATCGGACGGGGGTAGTCTCAAGCTGGCCGGCCTGCTCTGGTGCCTGGC
CTCGCGCCGCCGTGTATCGCCCCGCCCTGGGCGGCAAGGCTGGCCCGGTCGGCACCAGTTGCGTGAGCGG
AAAGATGGCCGCTTCCCGGCCCTGCTGCAGGGAGCTCAAAATGGAGGACGCGGCGCTCGGGAGAGCGGGC
GGGTGAGTCACCCACACAAAGGAAAAGGGCCTTTCCGTCCTCAGCCGTCGCTTCATGTGACTCCACGGAG
TACCGGGCGCCGTCCAGGCACCTCGATTAGTTCTCGCGCTTTTGGAGTACGTCGTCTTTAGGTTGGGGGG
AGGGGTTTTATGCGATGGAGTTTCCCCACACTGAGTGGGTGGAGACTGAAGTTAGGCCAGCTTGGCACTT
GATGTAATTCTCCTTGGAATTTGCCCTTTTTGAGTTTGGATCTTGGTTCATTCTCAAGCCTCAGACAGTG
GTTCAAAGTTTTTTTCTTCCATTTCAGGTGTCGTGAGCTAGCCCACCATGACCGAGTACAAGCCCACGGT
GCGCCTCGCCACCCGCGACGACGTCCCCCGGGCCGTACGCACCCTCGCCGCCGCGTTCGCCGACTACCCC
GCCACGCGCCACACCGTCGACCCGGACCGCCACATCGAGCGGGTCACCGAGCTGCAAGAACTCTTCCTCA
CGCGCGTCGGGCTCGACATCGGCAAGGTGTGGGTCGCGGACGACGGCGCCGCGGTGGCGGTCTGGACCAC
GCCGGAGAGCGTCGAAGCGGGGGCGGTGTTCGCCGAGATCGGCCCGCGCATGGCCGAGTTGAGCGGTTCC
CGGCTGGCCGCGCAGCAACAGATGGAAGGCCTCCTGGCGCCGCACCGGCCCAAGGAGCCCGCGTGGTTCC
TGGCCACCGTCGGCGTCTCGCCCGACCACCAGGGCAAGGGTCTGGGCAGCGCCGTCGTGCTCCCCGGAGT
GGAGGCGGCCGAGCGCGCCGGGGTGCCCGCCTTCCTGGAGACCTCCGCGCCCCGCAACCTCCCCTTCTAC
GAGCGGCTCGGCTTCACCGTCACCGCCGACGTCGAGGTGCCCGAAGGACCGCGCACCTGGTGCATGACCC
GCAAGCCCGGTGCCGGATCGGGAGAGGGCAGAGGAAGTCTGCTAACATGCGGTGACGTCGAGGAGAATCC
TGGCCCACCGGTCGCCACCAGCGAGCTGATTAAGGAGAACATGCACATGAAGCTGTACATGGAGGGCACC
GTGGACAACCATCACTTCAAGTGCACATCCGAGGGCGAAGGCAAGCCCTACGAGGGCACCCAGACCATGA
GAATCAAGGTGGTCGAGGGCGGCCCTCTCCCCTTCGCCTTCGACATCCTGGCTACTAGCTTCCTCTACGG
CAGCAAGACCTTCATCAACCACACCCAGGGCATCCCCGACTTCTTCAAGCAGTCCTTCCCTGAGGGCTTC
ACATGGGAGAGAGTCACCACATACGAAGACGGGGGCGTGCTGACCGCTACCCAGGACACCAGCCTCCAGG
ACGGCTGCCTCATCTACAACGTCAAGATCAGAGGGGTGAACTTCACATCCAACGGCCCTGTGATGCAGAA
GAAAACACTCGGCTGGGAGGCCTTCACCGAGACGCTGTACCCCGCTGACGGCGGCCTGGAAGGCAGAAAC
GACATGGCCCTGAAGCTCGTGGGCGGGAGCCATCTGATCGCAAACATCAAGACCACATATAGATCCAAGA
AACCCGCTAAGAACCTCAAGATGCCTGGCGTCTACTATGTGGACTACAGACTGGAAAGAATCAAGGAGGC
CAACAACGAGACCTACGTCGAGCAGCACGAGGTGGCAGTGGCCAGATACTGCGACCTCCCTAGCAAACTG
GGGCACAAGCTTAATTAAGAATTCGTCGAGGGACCTAATAACTTCGTATAGCATACATTATACGAAGTTA
TACATGTTTAAGGGTTCCGGTTCCACTAGGTACAATTCGATATCAAGCTTATCGATAATCAACCTCTGGA
TTACAAAATTTGTGAAAGATTGACTGGTATTCTTAACTATGTTGCTCCTTTTACGCTATGTGGATACGCT
GCTTTAATGCCTTTGTATCATGCTATTGCTTCCCGTATGGCTTTCATTTTCTCCTCCTTGTATAAATCCT
GGTTGCTGTCTCTTTATGAGGAGTTGTGGCCCGTTGTCAGGCAACGTGGCGTGGTGTGCACTGTGTTTGC
TGACGCAACCCCCACTGGTTGGGGCATTGCCACCACCTGTCAGCTCCTTTCCGGGACTTTCGCTTTCCCC
CTCCCTATTGCCACGGCGGAACTCATCGCCGCCTGCCTTGCCCGCTGCTGGACAGGGGCTCGGCTGTTGG
GCACTGACAATTCCGTGGTGTTGTCGGGGAAATCATCGTCCTTTCCTTGGCTGCTCGCCTGTGTTGCCAC
CTGGATTCTGCGCGGGACGTCCTTCTGCTACGTCCCTTCGGCCCTCAATCCAGCGGACCTTCCTTCCCGC
GGCCTGCTGCCGGCTCTGCGGCCTCTTCCGCGTCTTCGCCTTCGCCCTCAGACGAGTCGGATCTCCCTTT
GGGCCGCCTCCCCGCATCGATACCGTCGACCTCGATCGAGACCTAGAAAAACATGGAGCAATCACAAGTA
GCAATACAGCAGCTACCAATGCTGATTGTGCCTGGCTAGAAGCACAAGAGGAGGAGGAGGTGGGTTTTCC
AGTCACACCTCAGGTACCTTTAAGACCAATGACTTACAAGGCAGCTGTAGATCTTAGCCACTTTTTAAAA
GAAAAGGGGGGACTGGAAGGGCTAATTCACTCCCAACGAAGACAAGATATCCTTGATCTGTGGATCTACC
ACACACAAGGCTACTTCCCTGATTGGCAGAACTACACACCAGGGCCAGGGATCAGATATCCACTGACCTT
TGGATGGTGCTACAAGCTAGTACCAGTTGAGCAAGAGAAGGTAGAAGAAGCCAATGAAGGAGAGAACACC
CGCTTGTTACACCCTGTGAGCCTGCATGGGATGGATGACCCGGAGAGAGAAGTATTAGAGTGGAGGTTTG
ACAGCCGCCTAGCATTTCATCACATGGCCCGAGAGCTGCATCCGGACTGTACTGGGTCTCTCTGGTTAGA
CCAGATCTGAGCCTGGGAGCTCTCTGGCTAACTAGGGAACCCACTGCTTAAGCCTCAATAAAGCTTGCCT
TGAGTGCTTCAAGTAGTGTGTGCCCGTCTGTTGTGTGACTCTGGTAACTAGAGATCCCTCAGACCCTTTT
AGTCAGTGTGGAAAATCTCTAGCAGCATGTGAGCAAAAGGCCAGCAAAAGGCCAGGAACCGTAAAAAGGC
CGCGTTGCTGGCGTTTTTCCATAGGCTCCGCCCCCCTGACGAGCATCACAAAAATCGACGCTCAAGTCAG
AGGTGGCGAAACCCGACAGGACTATAAAGATACCAGGCGTTTCCCCCTGGAAGCTCCCTCGTGCGCTCTC
CTGTTCCGACCCTGCCGCTTACCGGATACCTGTCCGCCTTTCTCCCTTCGGGAAGCGTGGCGCTTTCTCA
TAGCTCACGCTGTAGGTATCTCAGTTCGGTGTAGGTCGTTCGCTCCAAGCTGGGCTGTGTGCACGAACCC
CCCGTTCAGCCCGACCGCTGCGCCTTATCCGGTAACTATCGTCTTGAGTCCAACCCGGTAAGACACGACT
TATCGCCACTGGCAGCAGCCACTGGTAACAGGATTAGCAGAGCGAGGTATGTAGGCGGTGCTACAGAGTT
CTTGAAGTGGTGGCCTAACTACGGCTACACTAGAAGAACAGTATTTGGTATCTGCGCTCTGCTGAAGCCA
GTTACCTTCGGAAAAAGAGTTGGTAGCTCTTGATCCGGCAAACAAACCACCGCTGGTAGCGGTGGTTTTT
TTGTTTGCAAGCAGCAGATTACGCGCAGAAAAAAAGGATCTCAAGAAGATCCTTTGATCTTTTCTACGGG
GTCTGACGCTCAGTGGAACGAAAACTCACGTTAAGGGATTTTGGTCATGAGATTATCAAAAAGGATCTTC
ACCTAGATCCTTTTAAATTAAAAATGAAGTTTTAAATCAATCTAAAGTATATATGAGTAAACTTGGTCTG
ACAGTTACCAATGCTTAATCAGTGAGGCACCTATCTCAGCGATCTGTCTATTTCGTTCATCCATAGTTGC
CTGACTCCCCGTCGTGTAGATAACTACGATACGGGAGGGCTTACCATCTGGCCCCAGTGCTGCAATGATA
CCGCGAGACCCACGCTCACCGGCTCCAGATTTATCAGCAATAAACCAGCCAGCCGGAAGGGCCGAGCGCA
GAAGTGGTCCTGCAACTTTATCCGCCTCCATCCAGTCTATTAATTGTTGCCGGGAAGCTAGAGTAAGTAG
TTCGCCAGTTAATAGTTTGCGCAACGTTGTTGCCATTGCTACAGGCATCGTGGTGTCACGCTCGTCGTTT
GGTATGGCTTCATTCAGCTCCGGTTCCCAACGATCAAGGCGAGTTACATGATCCCCCATGTTGTGCAAAA
AAGCGGTTAGCTCCTTCGGTCCTCCGATCGTTGTCAGAAGTAAGTTGGCCGCAGTGTTATCACTCATGGT
TATGGCAGCACTGCATAATTCTCTTACTGTCATGCCATCCGTAAGATGCTTTTCTGTGACTGGTGAGTAC
TCAACCAAGTCATTCTGAGAATAGTGTATGCGGCGACCGAGTTGCTCTTGCCCGGCGTCAATACGGGATA
ATACCGCGCCACATAGCAGAACTTTAAAAGTGCTCATCATTGGAAAACGTTCTTCGGGGCGAAAACTCTC
AAGGATCTTACCGCTGTTGAGATCCAGTTCGATGTAACCCACTCGTGCACCCAACTGATCTTCAGCATCT
TTTACTTTCACCAGCGTTTCTGGGTGAGCAAAAACAGGAAGGCAAAATGCCGCAAAAAAGGGAATAAGGG
CGACACGGAAATGTTGAATACTCATACTCTTCCTTTTTCAATATTATTGAAGCATTTATCAGGGTTATTG
TCTCATGAGCGGATACATATTTGAATGTATTTAGAAAAATAAACAAATAGGGGTT
Features (pLannotate 1.2.2; 24 found; start..end, strand, type, name):
     64..116     -  misc_feature   bom (fragment): basis of mobility region from pBR322
    271..650     +  enhancer       CMV enhancer: human cytomegalovirus immediate early enhancer
    651..850     +  promoter       CMV promoter: human cytomegalovirus (CMV) immediate early promoter
    868..1048    +  LTR            5' LTR (truncated): truncated 5' long terminal repeat (LTR) from HIV-1
   1095..1220    +  misc_feature   HIV-1 Ψ: packaging signal of human immunodeficiency virus type 1
   1204..1542    +  CDS            HIV-1 gag (fragment): gag protein from human immunodeficiency virus 1; gag
   1717..1950    +  misc_feature   RRE: The Rev response element (RRE) of HIV-1 allows for Rev-dependent mRNA export from the nucleus to the cytoplasm.
   2327..2427    +  CDS            Rev (fragment): human immunodeficiency virus 1 (HIV-1) Rev protein; rev; enhances nuclear export of unspliced and incompletely spliced viral mRNAs
   2477..2594    +  misc_feature   cPPT/CTS: central polypurine tract and central termination sequence of HIV-1
   2982..3049    +  misc_RNA       tracrRNA (fragment): trans-activating CRISPR RNA for the Streptococcus pyogenes CRISPR/Cas9 system
   3271..3304    +  protein_bind   loxP: Cre-mediated recombination occurs in the 8-bp core sequence (GCATACAT). Cre recombinase
   3553..3790    +  promoter       U6 promoter: RNA polymerase III promoter for human U6 snRNA
   3975..5146    +  promoter       EF-1α promoter: strong constitutive promoter for human elongation factor EF-1α
   5158..5754    +  CDS            PuroR: puromycin N-acetyltransferase; pac from Streptomyces alboniger; confers resistance to puromycin
   5830..6528    +  CDS            TagBFP: monomeric blue fluorescent protein mammalian codon-optimized
   6548..6581    +  protein_bind   loxP: Cre-mediated recombination occurs in the 8-bp core sequence (GCATACAT). Cre recombinase
   6614..6637    +  misc_feature   MCS (fragment): pBluescript multiple cloning site
   6637..7225    +  misc_feature   WPRE: woodchuck hepatitis virus posttranscriptional regulatory element
   7226..7245    +  misc_feature   MCS (fragment): pBluescript multiple cloning site
   7247..7747    +  CDS            nef (fragment): NEF_HV1LA - Experimental evidence at protein level: Swiss-Prot protein existence level 1. Extracellular Nef protein targets CD4(+) T-lymphocytes for apoptosis by interacting with CXCR4 surface receptors. From Human immunodeficiency virus type 1 group M subtype B (isolate Lai) (HIV-1).
   7754..7934    +  LTR            5' LTR (truncated): truncated 5' long terminal repeat (LTR) from HIV-1
   7996..8584    -  rep_origin     ori: high-copy-number ColE1/pMB1/pBR322/pUC origin of replication
   8755..9615    -  CDS            AmpR: β-lactamase; bla; confers resistance to ampicillin, carbenicillin, and related antibiotics
   9616..5       -  promoter       AmpR promoter (across the origin): bla
