[The description below was written by a language model from this plasmid's Addgene catalogue record and pLannotate feature annotations shown in this document.]
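Description:
PCT62 is a lentiviral, mammalian-expression plasmid built on the pMJ114 backbone, about 9.7 kb in size, whose stated purpose is to express three sgRNA cassettes. It is propagated in bacteria through a high-copy ColE1/pUC-type origin and selected with ampicillin via the AmpR (β-lactamase) gene. The transfer-vector architecture is typical of HIV-1-derived systems. A CMV enhancer/promoter drives genomic RNA transcription from a truncated 5' LTR, followed by the Ψ packaging signal with a gag fragment, the Rev response element for Rev-dependent nuclear export, and the cPPT/CTS. A WPRE sits downstream to enhance transcript expression, and a second truncated LTR closes the provirus. Packaging functions must therefore be supplied in trans.

Within the proviral region, the automated annotation detects only part of the guide-expression machinery: one human U6 RNA polymerase III promoter and one fragment of the Streptococcus pyogenes Cas9 tracrRNA scaffold. The other promoters and scaffolds of the three cassettes are not individually annotated, and the record does not state the guide targets beyond the synthetic insert name "PCT62-targetsite". Downstream, an EF-1α promoter drives a puromycin resistance gene followed by TagBFP, giving both drug selection and blue fluorescent marking of transduced cells; the element joining these two coding sequences is not annotated. Two same-orientation loxP sites flank the region containing the U6 promoter, the EF-1α promoter and the PuroR and TagBFP genes, so Cre recombinase could in principle excise it. The associated publication concerns single-cell lineage tracing of metastasis in cancer xenografts, consistent with use as a stably integrated guide source for Cas9-based lineage recording.
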