Addgene plasmid #170391: PCT62
Purpose: expresses three sgRNA cassettes
Depositing lab: Jonathan Weissman. Depositing organization: Whitehead Institute for Biomedical Research. Publication: Single-cell lineages reveal the rates, routes, and drivers of metastasis in cancer xenografts. Quinn JJ, Jones MG, Okimoto RA, Nanjo S, Chan MM, Yosef N, Bivona TG, Weissman JS. Science. 2021 Feb 26;371(6532). pii: science.abc1944. doi: 10.1126/science.abc1944. Epub 2021 Jan 21. PubMed 33479121.
Backbone
  Vector backbone: pMJ114
  Total vector size (bp): 9726
  Vector type: Mammalian Expression, Lentiviral
Growth in bacteria
  Bacterial resistance: Ampicillin, 100 μg/mL
  Growth temperature: 37°C
  Growth strain: NEB Stable
  Copy number: High Copy
Gene/Insert
  Gene/Insert name: PCT62-targetsite
  Species: Synthetic
  Promoter: EF1a
  Cloning method: Gibson Cloning
  Sequencing primers: 5′ ggtacagtgcaggggaaaga; 3′ ACGGCGACTACTGCACTTAT
Terms and licenses: Academic/Nonprofit Terms; Industry Terms: Not Available to Industry
How to cite: PCT62 was a gift from Jonathan Weissman (Addgene plasmid # 170391 ; http://n2t.net/addgene:170391 ; RRID:Addgene_170391)
